>Addgene plasmid #214647 | pGL4_EGR1p-BC0131-luc2 | addgene full sequence | sequence record 423239 | Addgene NGS Result
GGCCTAACTGGCCGGTACCTGAGCTCGCTAGCCTCGAGGATATCAAACAAGTTTGTACAAAAAAGCAGGC
TATGGTGAGCAAGGGCGAGGAGCTGTTCACCGGGGTGGTGCCCATCCTGGTCGAGCTGGACGGCGACGTA
AACGGCCACAAGTTCAGCGTGTCCGGCGAGGGCGAGGGCGATGCCACCTACGGCAAGCTGACCCTGAAGT
TCATCTGCACCACCGGCAAGCTGCCCGTGCCCTGGCCCACCCTCGTGACCACCCTGACCTACAACTTTTC
TATACAAAGTTGAGACACCGTGCCATAGATCGAGGCCCGGGGTCAAGGCCCCGCCTCTCCTGGGCGGCCC
CTGCCCAGGCGGGCCCAGCCGCTCCTCCCCCGCACTCCCGGTTCGCTCTCACGGTCCCTGAGGTGGGCGG
GCGGGCCCTGGATGACAGCGATAGAACCCCGGCCCGACTCGCCCTCGCCCCCGCTCTGGGTCTGGGCTTC
CCCAGCCTAGTTCACGCCTAGGAGCCGCCTGAGCAGCCGCGCGCCCAGCGCCACACGCCACGAGCCCTCC
CCGCCTGGGCGTCCCCGGATCCCGCGAGCGCTCGGGCTCCCGGCTTGGAACCAGGGAGGAGGGAGGGAGC
GAGGGAGCAACCAGCTGCGACCCGGAAATGCCATATAAGGAGCAGGAAGGATCCCCCGCCGGAACAACCC
TTATTTGGGCAGCACCTTATTTGGAGTGGCCCGATATGGCCCGGCCGCTTCCGGCTCTGGGAGGAGGGAA
GAAGGCGGAGGGAGGGGCAACGCGGGAACTCCGGAGCTGCGCGGGTCCCGGAGGCCCCGGCGGCGGCTAG
AGCTCTAGGCTTCCCCGAAGCCTGGGCGCCTGGGATGCGGGCGCGGGCGCGGGCCCTAGGGTGCAGGATG
GAGGTGCCGGGCGCTGTCGGATGGGGGGCTTCACGTCGCTCCGGGTCCTCCCGGCCGGTCCTGCCATATT
AGGGCTTCCTGCTTCCCATATATGGCCATGTACGTCACGACGGAGGCGGACCCGTGCCGTTCCAGACCCT
TCAAATAGAGGCGGATCCGGGGAGTCGCGAGAGATCCCAGCGCGCAGAACTTGGGGAGCCGCCGCCGCCA
TCCGCCGCCGCAGCCAGCTTCCGCCGCCGCAGGACCGGCCCCTGCCCCAGCCTCCGCAGCCGCGGCGCGT
CCACGCCCGCCCGCGCCCAGGGCGAGTCGGGGTCGCCGCCTGCACGCTTCTCAGTGTTCAACTTTGTATA
ATAAAGTTGAGCTAGTTGCTAAGTCTGCCGAGTAGAATTAACCCTCACTAAAGGGTAGGTGACACTATTT
ACCTTTACATAATCACATAGTCCCTCAACATTTACAATCACATTCTACCTATAGTGAGTCGTATTAGTAG
ACGCGAGTCAATGCATGTACGACAGCTTTCTTGTACAAAGTGGTTCGATATCAAGATCTGGCCTCGGCGG
CCAAGCTTGGCAATCCGGTACTGTTGGTAAAGCCACCATGGAAGATGCCAAAAACATTAAGAAGGGCCCA
GCGCCATTCTACCCACTCGAAGACGGGACCGCCGGCGAGCAGCTGCACAAAGCCATGAAGCGCTACGCCC
TGGTGCCCGGCACCATCGCCTTTACCGACGCACATATCGAGGTGGACATTACCTACGCCGAGTACTTCGA
GATGAGCGTTCGGCTGGCAGAAGCTATGAAGCGCTATGGGCTGAATACAAACCATCGGATCGTGGTGTGC
AGCGAGAATAGCTTGCAGTTCTTCATGCCCGTGTTGGGTGCCCTGTTCATCGGTGTGGCTGTGGCCCCAG
CTAACGACATCTACAACGAGCGCGAGCTGCTGAACAGCATGGGCATCAGCCAGCCCACCGTCGTATTCGT
GAGCAAGAAAGGGCTGCAAAAGATCCTCAACGTGCAAAAGAAGCTACCGATCATACAAAAGATCATCATC
ATGGATAGCAAGACCGACTACCAGGGCTTCCAAAGCATGTACACCTTCGTGACTTCCCATTTGCCACCCG
GCTTCAACGAGTACGACTTCGTGCCCGAGAGCTTCGACCGGGACAAAACCATCGCCCTGATCATGAACAG
TAGTGGCAGTACCGGATTGCCCAAGGGCGTAGCCCTACCGCACCGCACCGCTTGTGTCCGATTCAGTCAT
GCCCGCGACCCCATCTTCGGCAACCAGATCATCCCCGACACCGCTATCCTCAGCGTGGTGCCATTTCACC
ACGGCTTCGGCATGTTCACCACGCTGGGCTACTTGATCTGCGGCTTTCGGGTCGTGCTCATGTACCGCTT
CGAGGAGGAGCTATTCTTGCGCAGCTTGCAAGACTATAAGATTCAATCTGCCCTGCTGGTGCCCACACTA
TTTAGCTTCTTCGCTAAGAGCACTCTCATCGACAAGTACGACCTAAGCAACTTGCACGAGATCGCCAGCG
GCGGGGCGCCGCTCAGCAAGGAGGTAGGTGAGGCCGTGGCCAAACGCTTCCACCTACCAGGCATCCGCCA
GGGCTACGGCCTGACAGAAACAACCAGCGCCATTCTGATCACCCCCGAAGGGGACGACAAGCCTGGCGCA
GTAGGCAAGGTGGTGCCCTTCTTCGAGGCTAAGGTGGTGGACTTGGACACCGGTAAGACACTGGGTGTGA
ACCAGCGCGGCGAGCTGTGCGTCCGTGGCCCCATGATCATGAGCGGCTACGTTAACAACCCCGAGGCTAC
AAACGCTCTCATCGACAAGGACGGCTGGCTGCACAGCGGCGACATCGCCTACTGGGACGAGGACGAGCAC
TTCTTCATCGTGGACCGGCTGAAGAGCCTGATCAAATACAAGGGCTACCAGGTAGCCCCAGCCGAACTGG
AGAGCATCCTGCTGCAACACCCCAACATCTTCGACGCCGGGGTCGCCGGCCTGCCCGACGACGATGCCGG
CGAGCTGCCCGCCGCAGTCGTCGTGCTGGAACACGGTAAAACCATGACCGAGAAGGAGATCGTGGACTAT
GTGGCCAGCCAGGTTACAACCGCCAAGAAGCTGCGCGGTGGTGTTGTGTTCGTGGACGAGGTGCCTAAAG
GACTGACCGGCAAGTTGGACGCCCGCAAGATCCGCGAGATTCTCATTAAGGCCAAGAAGGGCGGCAAGAT
CGCCGTGTAATCTGCTTGCAAGAACTGGTTCAGTAGCTTAAGCCACTTTGTGATCCACCTTAACAGCCAC
GGCTTCCCTCCCGAGGTGGAGGAGCAGGCCGCCGGCACCCTGCCCATGAGCTGCGCCCAGGAGAGCGGCA
TGGATAGACACCCTGCTGCTTGCGCCAGCGCCAGGATCAACGTCTAACTGCAGTCTAGAGTCGGGGCGGC
CGGCCGCTTCGAGCAGACATGATAAGATACATTGATGAGTTTGGACAAACCACAACTAGAATGCAGTGAA
AAAAATGCTTTATTTGTGAAATTTGTGATGCTATTGCTTTATTTGTAACCATTATAAGCTGCAATAAACA
AGTTAACAACAACAATTGCATTCATTTTATGTTTCAGGTTCAGGGGGAGGTGTGGGAGGTTTTTTAAAGC
AAGTAAAACCTCTACAAATGTGGTAAAATCGATAAGGATCCGTTTGCGTATTGGGCGCTCTTCCGCTGAT
CTGCGCAGCACCATGGCCTGAAATAACCTCTGAAAGAGGAACTTGGTTAGCTACCTTCTGAGGCGGAAAG
AACCAGCTGTGGAATGTGTGTCAGTTAGGGTGTGGAAAGTCCCCAGGCTCCCCAGCAGGCAGAAGTATGC
AAAGCATGCATCTCAATTAGTCAGCAACCAGGTGTGGAAAGTCCCCAGGCTCCCCAGCAGGCAGAAGTAT
GCAAAGCATGCATCTCAATTAGTCAGCAACCATAGTCCCGCCCCTAACTCCGCCCATCCCGCCCCTAACT
CCGCCCAGTTCCGCCCATTCTCCGCCCCATGGCTGACTAATTTTTTTTATTTATGCAGAGGCCGAGGCCG
CCTCTGCCTCTGAGCTATTCCAGAAGTAGTGAGGAGGCTTTTTTGGAGGCCTAGGCTTTTGCAAAAAGCT
CGATTCTTCTGACACTAGCGCCACCATGAAGAAGCCCGAACTCACCGCTACCAGCGTTGAAAAATTTCTC
ATCGAGAAGTTCGACAGTGTGAGCGACCTGATGCAGTTGTCGGAGGGCGAAGAGAGCCGAGCCTTCAGCT
TCGATGTCGGCGGACGCGGCTATGTACTGCGGGTGAATAGCTGCGCTGATGGCTTCTACAAAGACCGCTA
CGTGTACCGCCACTTCGCCAGCGCTGCACTACCCATCCCCGAAGTGTTGGACATCGGCGAGTTCAGCGAG
AGCCTGACATACTGCATCAGTAGACGCGCCCAAGGCGTTACTCTCCAAGACCTCCCCGAAACAGAGCTGC
CTGCTGTGTTACAGCCTGTCGCCGAAGCTATGGATGCTATTGCCGCCGCCGACCTCAGTCAAACCAGCGG
CTTCGGCCCATTCGGGCCCCAAGGCATCGGCCAGTACACAACCTGGCGGGATTTCATTTGCGCCATTGCT
GATCCCCATGTCTACCACTGGCAGACCGTGATGGACGACACCGTGTCCGCCAGCGTAGCTCAAGCCCTGG
ACGAACTGATGCTGTGGGCCGAAGACTGTCCCGAGGTGCGCCACCTCGTCCATGCCGACTTCGGCAGCAA
CAACGTCCTGACCGACAACGGCCGCATCACCGCCGTAATCGACTGGTCCGAAGCTATGTTCGGGGACAGT
CAGTACGAGGTGGCCAACATCTTCTTCTGGCGGCCCTGGCTGGCTTGCATGGAGCAGCAGACTCGCTACT
TCGAGCGCCGGCATCCCGAGCTGGCCGGCAGCCCTCGTCTGCGAGCCTACATGCTGCGCATCGGCCTGGA
TCAGCTCTACCAGAGCCTCGTGGACGGCAACTTCGACGATGCTGCCTGGGCTCAAGGCCGCTGCGATGCC
ATCGTCCGCAGCGGGGCCGGCACCGTCGGTCGCACACAAATCGCTCGCCGGAGCGCAGCCGTATGGACCG
ACGGCTGCGTCGAGGTGCTGGCCGACAGCGGCAACCGCCGGCCCAGTACACGACCGCGCGCTAAGGAGGT
AGGTCGAGTTTAAACTCTAGAACCGGTCATGGCCGCAATAAAATATCTTTATTTTCATTACATCTGTGTG
TTGGTTTTTTGTGTGTTCGAACTAGATGCTGTCGACCGATGCCCTTGAGAGCCTTCAACCCAGTCAGCTC
CTTCCGGTGGGCGCGGGGCATGACTATCGTCGCCGCACTTATGACTGTCTTCTTTATCATGCAACTCGTA
GGACAGGTGCCGGCAGCGCTCTTCCGCTTCCTCGCTCACTGACTCGCTGCGCTCGGTCGTTCGGCTGCGG
CGAGCGGTATCAGCTCACTCAAAGGCGGTAATACGGTTATCCACAGAATCAGGGGATAACGCAGGAAAGA
ACATGTGAGCAAAAGGCCAGCAAAAGGCCAGGAACCGTAAAAAGGCCGCGTTGCTGGCGTTTTTCCATAG
GCTCCGCCCCCCTGACGAGCATCACAAAAATCGACGCTCAAGTCAGAGGTGGCGAAACCCGACAGGACTA
TAAAGATACCAGGCGTTTCCCCCTGGAAGCTCCCTCGTGCGCTCTCCTGTTCCGACCCTGCCGCTTACCG
GATACCTGTCCGCCTTTCTCCCTTCGGGAAGCGTGGCGCTTTCTCATAGCTCACGCTGTAGGTATCTCAG
TTCGGTGTAGGTCGTTCGCTCCAAGCTGGGCTGTGTGCACGAACCCCCCGTTCAGCCCGACCGCTGCGCC
TTATCCGGTAACTATCGTCTTGAGTCCAACCCGGTAAGACACGACTTATCGCCACTGGCAGCAGCCACTG
GTAACAGGATTAGCAGAGCGAGGTATGTAGGCGGTGCTACAGAGTTCTTGAAGTGGTGGCCTAACTACGG
CTACACTAGAAGAACAGTATTTGGTATCTGCGCTCTGCTGAAGCCAGTTACCTTCGGAAAAAGAGTTGGT
AGCTCTTGATCCGGCAAACAAACCACCGCTGGTAGCGGTGGTTTTTTTGTTTGCAAGCAGCAGATTACGC
GCAGAAAAAAAGGATCTCAAGAAGATCCTTTGATCTTTTCTACGGGGTCTGACGCTCAGTGGAACGAAAA
CTCACGTTAAGGGATTTTGGTCATGAGATTATCAAAAAGGATCTTCACCTAGATCCTTTTAAATTAAAAA
TGAAGTTTTAAATCAATCTAAAGTATATATGAGTAAACTTGGTCTGACAGCGGCCGCAAATGCTAAACCA
CTGCAGTGGTTACCAGTGCTTGATCAGTGAGGCACCGATCTCAGCGATCTGCCTATTTCGTTCGTCCATA
GTGGCCTGACTCCCCGTCGTGTAGATCACTACGATTCGTGAGGGCTTACCATCAGGCCCCAGCGCAGCAA
TGATGCCGCGAGAGCCGCGTTCACCGGCCCCCGATTTGTCAGCAATGAACCAGCCAGCAGGGAGGGCCGA
GCGAAGAAGTGGTCCTGCTACTTTGTCCGCCTCCATCCAGTCTATGAGCTGCTGTCGTGATGCTAGAGTA
AGAAGTTCGCCAGTGAGTAGTTTCCGAAGAGTTGTGGCCATTGCTACTGGCATCGTGGTATCACGCTCGT
CGTTCGGTATGGCTTCGTTCAACTCTGGTTCCCAGCGGTCAAGCCGGGTCACATGATCACCCATATTATG
AAGAAATGCAGTCAGCTCCTTAGGGCCTCCGATCGTTGTCAGAAGTAAGTTGGCCGCGGTGTTGTCGCTC
ATGGTAATGGCAGCACTACACAATTCTCTTACCGTCATGCCATCCGTAAGATGCTTTTCCGTGACCGGCG
AGTACTCAACCAAGTCGTTTTGTGAGTAGTGTATACGGCGACCAAGCTGCTCTTGCCCGGCGTCTATACG
GGACAACACCGCGCCACATAGCAGTACTTTGAAAGTGCTCATCATCGGGAATCGTTCTTCGGGGCGGAAA
GACTCAAGGATCTTGCCGCTATTGAGATCCAGTTCGATATAGCCCACTCTTGCACCCAGTTGATCTTCAG
CATCTTTTACTTTCACCAGCGTTTCGGGGTGTGCAAAAACAGGCAAGCAAAATGCCGCAAAGAAGGGAAT
GAGTGCGACACGAAAATGTTGGATGCTCATACTCGTCCTTTTTCAATATTATTGAAGCATTTATCAGGGT
TACTAGTACGTCTCTCAAGGATAAGTAAGTAATATTAAGGTACGGGAGGTATTGGACAGGCCGCAATAAA
ATATCTTTATTTTCATTACATCTGTGTGTTGGTTTTTTGTGTGAATCGATAGTACTAACATACGCTCTCC
ATCAAAACAAAACGAAACAAAACAAACTAGCAAAATAGGCTGTCCCCAGTGCAAGTGCAGGTGCCAGAAC
ATTTCTCT
Features (pLannotate 1.2.2; 21 found; start..end, strand, type, name):
     47..71      +  protein_bind   attB1: mutant version of attB; recombination site for the Gateway® BP reaction BP Clonase™
     72..290     +  CDS            moxGFP (fragment): moxGFP is a basic (constitutively fluorescent) green fluorescent protein published in 2015, derived from Aequorea victoria. It is reported to be a rapidly-maturing monomer.
    272..292     -  protein_bind   attB4: mutant version of attB; core recombination site for the Gateway® BP reaction BP Clonase™
   1249..1269    +  protein_bind   attB3: mutant version of attB; core recombination site for the Gateway® BP reaction BP Clonase™
   1296..1314    +  promoter       T3 promoter: promoter for bacteriophage T3 RNA polymerase
   1378..1396    -  promoter       T7 promoter: promoter for bacteriophage T7 RNA polymerase
   1423..1443    -  protein_bind   attB2: mutant version of attB; core recombination site for the Gateway® BP reaction BP Clonase™
   1508..3160    +  CDS            luciferase: firefly luciferase synthetic luc2 version of the luciferase gene
   3164..3211    +  CDS            hCL1: non-ORF yeast peptide conferring ubiquitin-dependent degradation human codon-optimized
   3218..3334    +  CDS            hPEST: PEST degradation sequence from mouse ornithine decarboxylase human codon-optimized
   3383..3504    -  polyA_signal   SV40 poly(A) signal: SV40 polyadenylation signal
   3530..3661    -  CDS            LT_SV40 (fragment): Experimental evidence at protein level: Swiss-Prot protein existence level 1. Isoform 17kT antigen targets host RBL2 for degradation and promotes cell proliferation. Transactivates host cyclin A promoter through its J domain. From Simian virus 40 (SV40).
   3698..4055    +  promoter       SV40 promoter: SV40 enhancer and early promoter
   4086..5123    +  CDS            HygR: hygromycin B phosphotransferase confers resistance to hygromycin
   5147..5195    +  polyA_signal   poly(A) signal: synthetic polyadenylation signal
   5211..5342    +  CDS            TcR (fragment): tetracycline efflux protein; tet; confers resistance to tetracycline
   5522..6110    -  rep_origin     ori: high-copy-number ColE1/pMB1/pBR322/pUC origin of replication
   6310..7170    -  CDS            AmpR: β-lactamase confers resistance to ampicillin, carbenicillin, and related antibiotics
   7171..7212    -  promoter       AmpR promoter (fragment): bla
   7275..7323    +  polyA_signal   poly(A) signal: synthetic polyadenylation signal
   7337..7428    +  misc_feature   pause site: RNA polymerase II transcriptional pause signal from the human α2 globin gene
