[The description below was written by a language model from this plasmid's Addgene catalogue record and pLannotate feature annotations shown in this document.]
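Description:
pGL4_EGR1p-BC0131-luc2 is a 7.4 kb mammalian luciferase reporter plasmid built on the pGL4 backbone, designed as a barcoded sensor of MAPK pathway activity. It is maintained in E. coli through a high-copy ColE1/pUC-type origin and an ampicillin resistance gene. An SV40 enhancer/early promoter drives a hygromycin phosphotransferase cassette with a synthetic poly(A) signal, which would permit selection of stably transfected mammalian cells.

The sensor region was assembled by Gateway cloning, apparently in a multi-fragment format, since attB1, attB4, attB3 and attB2 sites sit in series upstream of the reporter. The catalogue entry names the insert as a synthetic EGR1 promoter carrying barcode 0131. Neither element is annotated as a discrete feature. The unannotated stretch between attB4 and attB3 is a plausible location for the promoter, and the short segment between attB3 and attB2, flanked by T3 and T7 promoter sequences, may hold the barcode, but the record does not confirm either placement. A short moxGFP-like fragment is also annotated between attB1 and attB4, and its role is not stated.

Downstream lies firefly luc2 fused to the hCL1 and hPEST degradation sequences. These shorten the reporter's half-life so that the signal follows transcriptional changes more closely. An SV40 poly(A) signal follows the luciferase cassette. A synthetic poly(A) signal and a transcriptional pause site upstream of the sensor limit read-through from the backbone.

EGR1 is an immediate-early gene induced by MAPK/ERK signalling, so its promoter reports pathway activation. The unique barcode allows this sensor's output to be distinguished within pooled, multiplexed assays. The associated publication describes such a use in profiling ERBB receptor antagonists.
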