Addgene plasmid #214647: pGL4_EGR1p-BC0131-luc2
Purpose: barcoded assay, MAPK sensor
Depositing lab: Michael Wehr. Depositing organization: Systasy Bioscience GmbH. Publication: Protocol for identifying properties of ERBB receptor antagonists using the barcoded ERBBprofiler assay. Popovic L, Rossner MJ, Wehr MC. STAR Protoc. 2024 Apr 16;5(2):102987. doi: 10.1016/j.xpro.2024.102987. PubMed 38635397.
Backbone
  Vector backbone: pGL4
  Vector type: Mammalian Expression, Luciferase
Growth in bacteria
  Bacterial resistance: Ampicillin, 100 μg/mL
  Growth temperature: 37°C
  Growth strain: DH5alpha
  Copy number: High Copy
Gene/Insert
  Gene/Insert name: EGR1 promoter with barcode 0131
  Species: Synthetic
  Cloning method: Gateway Cloning
Terms and licenses: Academic/Nonprofit Terms; Industry Terms: Not Available to Industry
How to cite: pGL4_EGR1p-BC0131-luc2 was a gift from Michael Wehr (Addgene plasmid # 214647 ; http://n2t.net/addgene:214647 ; RRID:Addgene_214647)
